Addgene plasmid #202307: pAJT252-amtR
Purpose: amtR repressor plasmid for LPattB2 integration
Depositing lab: Christopher Voigt. Depositing organization: Massachusetts Institute of Technology. Publication: Redesign of an Escherichia coli Nissle treatment for phenylketonuria using insulated genomic landing pads and genetic circuits to reduce burden. Triassi AJ, Fields BD, Monahan CE, Means JM, Park Y, Doosthosseini H, Padmakumar JP, Isabella VM, Voigt CA. Cell Syst. 2023 Jun 21;14(6):512-524.e12. doi: 10.1016/j.cels.2023.05.004. PubMed 37348465.
Backbone
  Vector backbone: R6K
  Vector type: Bacterial Expression
Growth in bacteria
  Bacterial resistance: Kanamycin, 50 μg/mL
  Growth temperature: 37°C
  Growth strain: Pir1
  Copy number: Low Copy
Gene/Insert
  Gene/Insert name: amtR
  Species: Synthetic
  Cloning method: Gibson Cloning
Terms and licenses: Academic/Nonprofit Terms; Industry Terms: Not Available to Industry
How to cite: pAJT252-amtR was a gift from Christopher Voigt (Addgene plasmid # 202307 ; http://n2t.net/addgene:202307 ; RRID:Addgene_202307)
