[The description below was written by a language model from this plasmid's Addgene catalogue record and pLannotate feature annotations shown in this document.]
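Description:
pAJT252-amtR is a small (about 3 kb) bacterial plasmid built on an R6K backbone and designed to deliver the AmtR repressor gene into a genomic landing pad, specifically the LPattB2 site named in the record. It comes from work on redesigning an Escherichia coli Nissle phenylketonuria therapeutic using insulated landing pads and genetic circuits. Its R6K γ origin replicates only when the pi initiator protein is supplied in trans, so the plasmid is maintained at low copy in a pir-expressing strain (Pir1). In ordinary hosts it behaves as a suicide vector, which favours recovery of chromosomal integrants. Selection is by kanamycin, with an aph(3')-Ia KanR gene driven by the AmpR (bla) promoter and followed by the lambda t0 terminator. An incP oriT is also annotated, which would allow conjugative transfer from a suitable donor strain.

The payload is a synthetic amtR gene, assembled by Gibson cloning. The automated annotation does not call the amtR coding sequence itself. It does mark reverse-strand regulatory parts consistent with an expression unit reading into the unannotated first ~800 nt: a tac promoter with a symmetric lac operator, implying LacI/IPTG-controlled transcription, followed by a hammerhead ribozyme fragment of the kind commonly used as a 5' insulator to standardise the transcript upstream of a gene. A single FRT site lies between this unit and the KanR cassette and may serve in FLP-mediated removal of marker and backbone after integration, although the record does not state this. No attachment site for the landing pad is annotated either. The short bom and RSF ori fragments are probably incidental matches.
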