Features (pLannotate 1.2.2; 11 found; start..end, strand, type, name):
    837..891     -  ncRNA          Hammerhead 3 (fragment): Accession: RF00008 - Hammerhead ribozyme (type III)
    893..912     +  protein_bind   lac operator (symmetric): The lac repressor binds to the lac operator to inhibit transcription in E. coli. This inhibition can be relieved by adding lactose or isopropyl-β-D-thiogalactopyranoside (IPTG). The symmetric lac operator was optimized for tight binding of lac repressor. lac repressor encoded by lacI
    918..946     -  promoter       tac promoter: strong E. coli promoter; hybrid between the trp and lac UV5 promoters
    968..989     -  misc_feature   bom (fragment): basis of mobility region from pBR322
   1036..1083    -  protein_bind   FRT: FLP-mediated recombination occurs in the 8-bp core sequence TCTAGAAA (Turan and Bode, 2011). FLP recombinase from the Saccharomyces cerevisiae 2μ plasmid
   1135..1226    +  promoter       AmpR promoter: bla
   1227..2042    +  CDS            KanR: aminoglycoside phosphotransferase; aph(3')-Ia; confers resistance to kanamycin in bacteria or G418 (Geneticin®) in eukaryotes
   2053..2147    +  terminator     lambda t0 terminator: transcription terminator from phage lambda
   2298..2406    +  oriT           oriT: incP origin of transfer
   2450..2838    +  rep_origin     R6K γ ori: γ replication origin from E. coli plasmid R6K; requires the R6K initiator protein pi for replication
   2898..2957    +  rep_origin     RSF ori (fragment): Plasmids containing the RSF 1030 origin of replication can be propagated in E. coli cells that contain additional plasmids with compatible origins.
>Addgene plasmid #202307 | pAJT252-amtR | addgene full sequence | sequence record 408093 | Addgene NGS Result
GAATCTCGCGTAGACACATACATGAGCAGCGCATAAAAAAATGGCGCCGATGGGCGCCATTTTTCACTGT
GTCATACGTAAAAAAGGGCGATCTTGCGACCGCCCTTTTTTTATTAAATGTTTATTTTGCCAGCGGATTA
CGCAGACCTGCATCAATCAGATCAACCAGCTGATCACAACGGGTTGCCAGATTACCAATATCTTCTTGTG
CAATCAGAACCGGATGAATAACGCTGGTCAGTGCATGCAGAACGGTTTCTGCCAGAACCGGAATATCGGT
TGCAATATACAGACCTGCTTCAACACCATCACGAATAATTTCGGCCAGCAGTTTTGCAATCACGCTTTTG
TAATAATCGCCACATTTCATATCCTGTTTGGCGGTCATCAGGATCTGAATAAAAACCCGTATGTGTTTGA
AATGATCCTGATGATGCTGTTCCATCAGATTACGTGCCAGATGACGCAGACGATCCAGCGGTGCATGGCT
TTTATCCAGCGGACAAATCTGACGTTCAAAAACACCAATCTGACCAAAACCAATTGCATCAACCAGTGCG
TTTTTGCTGCTAAAATGTTTAAACACATTTGCCGGACTCATATTCAGTGCGCTTGCAATATCTGCAATGG
CAACTGCATTAAAACCACGTTCACTAAACAGTTCTTCGGCTTTTGCCAGAATATCACGACGGGTTTCTTC
GGCACTATGACGCGGACGACGACGAACCGGCAGATCGCTTTTACGATCACCTTTACGCACCTGATCAATG
GTTTTGTTCATCTATTAGCTCCTGTTTGAAACATAGTCCATAGCGTATTAAACAAAATTATTTGTAGAGG
GGGTTTCGTCATCACTGACTCATCAGAGTTGAAAGCACATCAACTGACCCCTAATTGTGAGCGCTCACAA
TTCCACACATTATACGAGCCGATGATTAATTGTCAACACAGCCAACGATCGTTCTCCCAGTACAATCTGC
TCTGATGCCCTCGAGTGCGGCCGCACTAGTGTCGACGGAGCTCGAATTCGGATCCGAAGTTCCTATACTT
TCTAGAGAATAGGAACTTCGGAATAGGAACTTCTATTTTTATAGGTTAATGTCATGATAATAATGGTTTC
TTAGACCATGCCTATTTGTTTATTTTTCTAAATACATTCAAATATGTATCCGCTCATGAGACAATAACCC
TGATAAATGCTTCAATAATATTGAAAAAGGAAGAGTATGAGCCATATTCAACGGGAAACGTCTTGCTCTA
GGCCGCGATTAAATTCCAACATGGATGCTGATTTATATGGGTATAAATGGGCTCGCGATAATGTCGGGCA
ATCAGGTGCGACAATCTATCGATTGTATGGGAAGCCCGATGCGCCAGAGTTGTTTCTGAAACATGGCAAA
GGTAGCGTTGCCAATGATGTTACAGATGAGATGGTCAGACTAAACTGGCTGACGGAATTTATGCCTCTTC
CGACCATCAAGCATTTTATCCGTACTCCTGATGATGCATGGTTACTCACCACTGCGATCCCCGGGAAAAC
AGCATTCCAGGTATTAGAAGAATATCCTGATTCAGGTGAAAATATTGTTGATGCGCTGGCAGTGTTCCTG
CGCCGGTTGCATTCGATTCCTGTTTGTAATTGTCCTTTTAACAGCGACCGCGTATTTCGTCTCGCTCAGG
CGCAATCACGAATGAATAACGGTTTGGTTGATGCGAGTGATTTTGATGACGAGCGTAATGGCTGGCCTGT
TGAACAAGTCTGGAAAGAAATGCATAAACTTTTGCCATTCTCACCGGATTCAGTCGTCACTCATGGTGAT
TTCTCACTTGATAACCTTATTTTTGACGAGGGGAAATTAATAGGTTGTATTGATGTTGGACGAGTCGGAA
TCGCAGACCGATACCAGGATCTTGCCATCCTATGGAACTGCCTCGGTGAGTTTTCTCCTTCATTACAGAA
ACGGCTTTTTCAAAAATATGGTATTGATAATCCTGATATGAATAAATTGCAGTTTCATTTGATGCTCGAT
GAGTTTTTCTAAAGCTCGCTTGGACTCCTGTTGATAGATCCAGTAATGACCTCAGAACTCCATCTGGATT
TGTTCAGAACGCTCGGTTGCCGCCGGGCGTTTTTTATTGGTGAGAATCCAAGCTTAAGGTATACTTTCCG
CTGCATAACCCTGCTTCGGGGTCATTATAGCGATTTTTTCGGTATATCCATCCTTTTTCGCACGATATAC
AGGATTTTGCCAAAGGGTTCGTGTAGACTTTCCTTGGTGTATCCAACGGCGTCAGCCGGGCAGGATAGGT
GAAGTAGGCCCACCCGCGAGCGGGTGTTCCTTCTTCACTGTCCCTTATTCGCACCTGGCGGTGCTCAACG
GGAATCCTGCTCTGCGAGGCTGGCCGATAAGCTACAAGAAGATCCGGCCACGATGCGTCCGGCGTAGAGG
ATCTGAAGATCAGCAGTTCAACCTGTTGATAGTACGTACTAAGCTCTCATGTTTCACGTACTAAGCTCTC
ATGTTTAACGTACTAAGCTCTCATGTTTAACGAACTAAACCCTCATGGCTAACGTACTAAGCTCTCATGG
CTAACGTACTAAGCTCTCATGTTTCACGTACTAAGCTCTCATGTTTGAACAATAAAATTAATATAAATCA
GCAACTTAAATAGCCTCTAAGGTTTTAAGTTTTATAAGAAAAAAAAGAATATATAAGGCTTTTAAAGCTT
TTAAGGTTTAACGGTTGTGGACAACAAGCCAGGGATGTAACGCACTGAGAAGCCCTTAGAGCCTCTCAAA
GCAATTTTGAGTGACACAGGAACACTTAACGGCTGACATGGGAATTAGCCATGGGCCCGTGCGAATCATT
TTTACGGTTCCTGGCCTTTTGCTGGCCTTTTGCTCACATGTTCTTTCCTGCGTTATCCCCTGATTCTGTG
GATAACCGTATTACCGCCTAGCCAAGAGCAGTGCCTTGCAGAAGTTCTCGGGCGA
